>Addgene plasmid #115440 | pLX317-hcRED | addgene full sequence | sequence record 231551 | Addgene Partial NGS Result
GGCTAGCATCGATTGATCAACAAGTTTGTACAAAAAAGTTGGCACCATGGTGAGCGGCCTGCTGAAGGAG
AGTATGCGCATCAAGATGTACATGGAGGGCACCGTGAACGGCCACTACTTCAAGTGCGAGGGCGAGGGCG
ACGGCAACCCCTTCGCCGGCACCCAGAGCATGAGAATCCACGTGACCGAGGGCGCCCCCCTGCCCTTCGC
CTTCGACATCCTGGCCCCCTGCTGCGAGTACGGCAGCAGGACCTTCGTGCACCACACCGCCGAGATCCCC
GACTTCTTCAAGCAGAGCTTCCCCGAGGGCTTCACCTGGGAGAGAACCACCACCTACGAGGACGGCGGCA
TCCTGACCGCCCACCAGGACACCAGCCTGGAGGGCAACTGCCTGATCTACAAGGTGAAGGTGCACGGCAC
CAACTTCCCCGCCGACGGCCCCGTGATGAAGAACAAGAGCGGCGGCTGGGAGCCCAGCACCGAGGTGGTG
TACCCCGAGAACGGCGTGCTGTGCGGCCGGAACGTGATGGCCCTGAAGGTGGGCGACCGGCACCTGATCT
GCCACCACTACACCAGCTACCGGAGCAAGAAGGCCGTGCGCGCCCTGACCATGCCCGGCTTCCACTTCAC
CGACATCCGGCTCCAGATGCTGCGGAAGAAGAAGGACGAGTACTTCGAGCTGTACGAGGCCAGCGTGGCC
CGGTACAGCGACCTGCCCGAGAAGGCCAACTTGCCAACTTTCTTGTACAAAGTGGTTGATATCGGTAAGC
CTATCCCTAACCCTCTCCTCGGTCTCGATTCTACGTAGTAATGAACTAGTCCGTAACTTGAAAGTATTTC
GATTTCTTGGCTTTATATATCTTGTGGAAAGGACGATGCTATCACCACCGTACAGGTCCCACGCGTTAAG
TCGACAATCAACCTCTGGATTACAAAATTTGTGAAAGATTGACTGGTATTCTTAACTATGTTGCTCCTTT
TACGCTATGTGGATACGCTGCTTTAATGCCTTTGTATCATGCTATTGCTTCCCGTATGGCTTTCATTTTC
TCCTCCTTGTATAAATCCTGGTTGCTGTCTCTTTATGAGGAGTTGTGGCCCGTTGTCAGGCAACGTGGCG
TGGTGTGCACTGTGTTTGCTGACGCAACCCCCACTGGTTGGGGCATTGCCACCACCTGTCAGCTCCTTTC
CGGGACTTTCGCTTTCCCCCTCCCTATTGCCACGGCGGAACTCATCGCCGCCTGCCTTGCCCGCTGCTGG
ACAGGGGCTCGGCTGTTGGGCACTGACAATTCCGTGGTGTTGTCGGGGAAATCATCGTCCTTTCCTTGGC
TGCTCGCCTGTGTTGCCACCTGGATTCTGCGCGGGACGTCCTTCTGCTACGTCCCTTCGGCCCTCAATCC
AGCGGACCTTCCTTCCCGCGGCCTGCTGCCGGCTCTGCGGCCTCTTCCGCGTCTTCGCCTTCGCCCTCAG
ACGAGTCGGATCTCCCTTTGGGCCGCCTCCCCGCGTCGACTTTAAGACCAATGACTTACAAGGCAGCTGT
AGATCTTAGCCACTTTTTAAAAGAAAAGGGGGGACTGGAAGGGCTAATTCACTCCCAACGAAGACAAGAT
CTGCTTTTTGCTTGTACTGGGTCTCTCTGGTTAGACCAGATCTGAGCCTGGGAGCTCTCTGGCTAACTAG
GGAACCCACTGCTTAAGCCTCAATAAAGCTTGCCTTGAGTGCTTCAAGTAGTGTGTGCCCGTCTGTTGTG
TGACTCTGGTAACTAGAGATCCCTCAGACCCTTTTAGTCAGTGTGGAAAATCTCTAGCAGTACGTATAGT
AGTTCATGTCATCTTATTATTCAGTATTTATAACTTGCAAAGAAATGAATATCAGAGAGTGAGAGGAACT
TGTTTATTGCAGCTTATAATGGTTACAAATAAAGCAATAGCATCACAAATTTCACAAATAAAGCATTTTT
TTCACTGCATTCTAGTTGTGGTTTGTCCAAACTCATCAATGTATCTTATCATGTCTGGCTCTAGCTATCC
CGCCCCTAACTCCGCCCATCCCGCCCCTAACTCCGCCCAGTTCCGCCCATTCTCCGCCCCATGGCTGACT
AATTTTTTTTATTTATGCAGAGGCCGAGGCCGCCTCGGCCTCTGAGCTATTCCAGAAGTAGTGAGGAGGC
TTTTTTGGAGGCCTAGGGACGTACCCAATTCGCCCTATAGTGAGTCGTATTACGCGCGCTCACTGGCCGT
CGTTTTACAACGTCGTGACTGGGAAAACCCTGGCGTTACCCAACTTAATCGCCTTGCAGCACATCCCCCT
TTCGCCAGCTGGCGTAATAGCGAAGAGGCCCGCACCGATCGCCCTTCCCAACAGTTGCGCAGCCTGAATG
GCGAATGGG
[124 nt withheld, positions 2390-2513]
C
[91 nt withheld, positions 2515-2605]
A
[49 nt withheld, positions 2607-2655]
CCTTTGACGTTGGAGTCCACGTTCTTT
[37 nt withheld, positions 2683-2719]
ACCCTATCTCGGTCTATTCTTTTGATTTATAAGGGATTTTGCCGATTTCGGCCTATTGGTTAAAAAATGA
GCTGATTTAACAAAAATTTAACGCGAATTTTAACAAAATATTAACGCTTACAATTTAGGTGGCACTTTTC
GGGGAAATGTGCGCGGAACCCCTATTTGTTTATTTTTCTAAATACATTCAAATATGTATCCGCTCATGAG
ACAATAACCCTGATAAATGCTTCAATAATATTGAAAAAGGAAGAGTATGAGTATTCAACATTTCCGTGTC
GCCCTTATTCCCTTTTTTGCGGCATTTTGCCTTCCTGTTTTTGCTCACCCAGAAACGCTGGTGAAAGTAA
AAGATGCTGAAGATCAGTTGGGTGCACGAGTGGGTTACATCGAACTGGATCTCAACAGCGGTAAGATCCT
TGAGAGTTTTCGCCCCGAAGAACGTTTTCCAATGATGAGCACTTTTAAAGTTCTGCTATGTGGCGCGGTA
TTATCCCGTATTGACGCCGGGCAAGAGCAACTCGGTCGCCGCATACACTATTCTCAGAATGACTTGGTTG
AGTACTCACCAGTCACAGAAAAGCATCTTACGGATGGCATGACAGTAAGAGAATTATGCAGTGCTGCCAT
AACCATGAGTGATAACACTGCGGCCAACTTACTTCTGACAACGATCGGAGGACCGAAGGAGCTAACCGCT
TTTTTGCACAACATGGGGGATCATGTAACTCGCCTTGATCGTTGGGAACCGGAGCTGAATGAAGCCATAC
CAAACGACGAGCGTGACACCACGATGCCTGTAGCAATGGCAACAACGTTGCGCAAACTATTAACTGGCGA
ACTACTTACTCTAGCTTCCCGGCAACAATTAATAGACTGGATGGAGGCGGATAAAGTTGCAGGACCACTT
CTGCGCTCGGCCCTTCCGGCTGGCTGGTTTATTGCTGATAAATCTGGAGCCGGTGAGCGTGGGTCTCGCG
GTATCATTGCAGCACTGGGGCCAGATGGTAAGCCCTCCCGTATCGTAGTTATCTACACGACGGGGAGTCA
GGCAACTATGGATGAACGAAATAGACAGATCGCTGAGATAGGTGCCTCACTGATTAAGCATTGGTAACTG
TCAGACCAAGTTTACTCATATATACTTTAGATTGATTTAAAACTTCATTTTTAATTTAAAAGGATCTAGG
TGAAGATCCTTTTTGATAATCTCATGACCAAAATCCCTTAACGTGAGTTTTCGTTCCACTGAGCGTCAGA
CCCCGTAGAAAAGATCAAAGGATCTTCTTGAGATCCTTTTTTTCTGCGCGTAATCTGCTGCTTGCAAACA
AAAAAACCACCGCTACCAGCGGTGGTTTGTTTGCCGGATCAAGAGCTACCAACTCTTTTTCCGAAGGTAA
CTGGCTTCAGCAGAGCGCAGATACCAAATACTGTTCTTCTAGTGTAGCCGTAGTTAGGCCACCACTTCAA
GAACTCTGTAGCACCGCCTACATACCTCGCTCTGCTAATCCTGTTACCAGTGGCTGCTGCCAGTGGCGAT
AAGTCGTGTCTTACCGGGTTGGACTCAAGACGATAGTTACCGGATAAGGCGCAGCGGTCGGGCTGAACGG
GGGGTTCGTGCACACAGCCCAGCTTCCTACAGCGTGAGCTATGAGAAAGCGCCACGCTTCCCGAAGGGAG
AAAGGCGGACAGGTATCCGGTAAGCGGCAGGGTCGGAACAGGAGAGCGCACGAGGGAGCTTCCAGGGGGA
AACGCCTGGTATCTTTATAGTCCTGTCGGGTTTCGCCACCTCTGACTTGAGCGTCGATTTTTGTGATGCT
CGTCAGGGGGGCGGAGCCTATGGAAAAACGCCAGCAACGCGGCCTTTTTACGGTTCCTGGCCTTTTGCTG
GCCTTTTGCTCACATGTTCTTTCCTGCGTTATCCCCTGATTCTGTGGATAACCGTATTACCGCCTTTGAG
TGAGCTGATACCGCTCGCCGCAGCCGAACGACCGAGCGCAGCGAGTCAGTGAGCGAGGAAGCGGAAGAGC
GCCCAATACGCAAACCGCCTCTCCCCGCGCGTTGGCCGATTCATTAATGCAGCTGGCACGACAGGTTTCC
CGACTGGAAAGCGGGCAGTGAGCGCAACGCAATTAATGTGAGTTAGCTCACTCATTAGGCACCCCAGGCT
TTACACTTTATGCTTCCGGCTCGTATGTTGTGTGGAATTGTGAGCGGATAACAATTCTAGGTGAAGATCC
TTTTTGATAATCTCATGACCAAAATCCCTTAACGTGAGTTTTCGTTCCACTGAGCGTCAGACCCCGTAGA
AAAGATCAAAGGATCTTCTTGAGATCCTTTTTTTCTGCGCGTAATCTGCTGCTTGCAAACAAAAAAACCA
CCGCTACCAGCGGTGGTTTGTTTGCCGGATCAAGAGCTACCAACTCTTTTTCCGAAGGTAACTGGCTTCA
GCAGAGCGCAGATACCAAATACTGTTCTTCTAGTGTAGCCGTAGTTAGGCCACCACTTCAAGAACTCTGT
AGCACCGCCTACATACCTCGCTCTGCTAATCCTGTTACCAGTGGCTGCTGCCAGTGGCGATAAGTCGTGT
CTTACCGGGTTGGACTCAAGACGATAGTTACCGGATAAGGCGCAGCGGTCGGGCTGAACGGGGGGTTCGT
GCACACAGCCCAGCTTGGAGCGAACGACCTACACCGAACTGAGATACCTACAGCGTGAGCTATGAGAAAG
CGCCACGCTTCCCGAAGGGAGAAAGGCGGACAGGTATCCGGTAAGCGGCAGGGTCGGAACAGGAGAGCGC
ACGAGGGAGCTTCCAGGGGGAAACGCCTGGTATCTTTATAGTCCTGTCGGGTTTCGCCACCTCTGACTTG
AGCGTCGATTTTTGTGATGCTCGTCAGGGGGGCGGAGCCTATGGAAAAACGCCAGCAACGCGGCCTTTTT
ACGGTTCCTGGCCTTTTGCTGGCCTTTTGCTCACATGTTCTTTCCTGCGTTATCCCCTGATTCTGTGGAT
AACCGTATTACCGCCTTTGAGTGAGCTGATACCGCTCGCCGCAGCCGAACGACCGAGCGCAGCGAGTCAG
TGAGCGAGGAAGCGGAAGAGCGCCCAATACGCAAACCGCCTCTCCCCGCGCGTTGGCCGATTCATTAATG
CAGCTGGCACGACAGGTTTCCCGACTGGAAAGCGGGCAGTGAGCGCAACGCAATTAATGTGAGTTAGCTC
ACTCATTAGGCACCCCAGGCTTTACACTTTATGCTTCCGGCTCGTATGTTGTGTGGAATTGTGAGCGGAT
AACAATTTCACACAGGAAACAGCTATGACCATGATTACGCCAAGCGCGCAATTAACCCTCACTAAAGGGA
ACAAAAGCTGGAGCTGCAAGCTTAATGTAGTCTTATGCAATACTCTTGTAGTCTTGCAACATGGTAACGA
TGAGTTAGCAACATGCCTTACAAGGAGAGAAAAAGCACCGTGCATGCCGATTGGTGGAAGTAAGGTGGTA
CGATCGTGCCTTATTAGGAAGGCAACAGACGGGTCTGACATGGATTGGACGAACCACTGAATTGCCGCAT
TGCAGAGATATTGTATTTAAGTGCCTAGCTCGATACATAAACGGGTCTCTCTGGTTAGACCAGATCTGAG
CCTGGGAGCTCTCTGGCTAACTAGGGAACCCACTGCTTAAGCCTCAATAAAGCTTGCCTTGAGTGCTTCA
AGTAGTGTGTGCCCGTCTGTTGTGTGACTCTGGTAACTAGAGATCCCTCAGACCCTTTTAGTCAGTGTGG
AAAATCTCTAGCAGTGGCGCCCGAACAGGGACTTGAAAGCGAAAGGGAAACCAGAGGAGCTCTCTCGACG
CAGGACTCGGCTTGCTGAAGCGCGCACGGCAAGAGGCGAGGGGCGGCGACTGGTGAGTACGCCAAAAATT
TTGACTAGCGGAGGCTAGAAGGAGAGAGATGGGTGCGAGAGCGTCAGTATTAAGCGGGGGAGAATTAGAT
CGCGATGGGAAAAAATTCGGTTAAGGCCAGGGGGAAAGAAAAAATATAAATTAAAACATATAGTATGGGC
AAGCAGGGAGCTAGAACGATTCGCAGTTAATCCTGGCCTGTTAGAAACATCAGAAGGCTGTAGACAAATA
CTGGGACAGCTACAACCATCCCTTCAGACAGGATCAGAAGAACTTAGATCATTATATAATACAGTAGCAA
CCCTCTATTGTGTGCATCAAAGGATAGAGATAAAAGACACCAAGGAAGCTTTAGACAAGATAGAGGAAGA
GCAAAACAAAAGTAAGACCACCGCACAGCAAGCGGCCGCTGATCTTCAGACCTGGAGGAGGAGATATGAG
GGACAATTGGAGAAGTGAATTATATAAATATAAAGTAGTAAAAATTGAACCATTAGGAGTAGCACCCACC
AAGGCAAAGAGAAGAGTGGTGCAGAGAGAAAAAAGAGCAGTGGGAATAGGAGCTTTGTTCCTTGGGTTCT
TGGGAGCAGCAGGAAGCACTATGGGCGCAGCGTCAATGACGCTGACGGTACAGGCCAGACAATTATTGTC
TGGTATAGTGCAGCAGCAGAACAATTTGCTGAGGGCTATTGAGGCGCAACAGCATCTGTTGCAACTCACA
GTCTGGGGCATCAAGCAGCTCCAGGCAAGAATCCTGGCTGTGGAAAGATACCTAAAGGATCAACAGCTCC
TGGGGATTTGGGGTTGCTCTGGAAAACTCATTTGCACCACTGCTGTGCCTTGGAATGCTAGTTGGAGTAA
TAAATCTCTGGAACAGATTTGGAATCACACGACCTGGATGGAGTGGGACAGAGAAATTAACAATTACACA
AGCTTAATACACTCCTTAATTGAAGAATCGCAAAACCAGCAAGAAAAGAATGAACAAGAATTATTGGAAT
TAGATAAATGGGCAAGTTTGTGGAATTGGTTTAACATAACAAATTGGCTGTGGTATATAAAATTATTCAT
AATGATAGTAGGAGGCTTGGTAGGTTTAAGAATAGTTTTTGCTGTACTTTCTATAGTGAATAGAGTTAGG
CAGGGATATTCACCATTATCGTTTCAGACCCACCTCCCAACCCCGAGGGGACCCATGCATTGCATCTCAA
TTAGTCAGCAACCAGGTGTGGAAAGTCCCCAGGCTCCCCAGCAGGCAGAAGTATGCAAAGCATGCGTCTC
AATTAGTCAGCAACCATAGTCCCGCCCCTAACTCCGCCCATCCCGCCCCTAACTCCGCCCAGTTCCGCCC
ATTCTCCGCCCCATGGCTGACTAATTTTTTTTATTTATGCAGAGGCCGAGGCCGCCTCGGCCTCTGAGCT
ATTCCAGAAGTAGTGAGGAGGCTTTTTTGGAGGCCTAGGCTTTTGCAAAAAGCTTTCTAGAGGTACCACC
GGAGCTTACCATGACCGAGTACAAGCCCACGGTGCGCCTCGCCACCCGCGACGACGTCCCCAGGGCCGTA
CGCACCCTCGCCGCCGCGTTCGCCGACTACCCCGCCACGCGCCACACCGTCGATCCGGACCGCCACATCG
AGCGGGTCACCGAGCTGCAAGAACTCTTCCTCACGCGCGTCGGGCTCGACATCGGCAAGGTGTGGGTCGC
GGACGACGGCGCCGCCGTGGCGGTCTGGACCACGCCGGAGAGCGTCGAAGCGGGGGCGGTGTTCGCCGAG
ATCGGCCCGCGCATGGCCGAGTTGAGCGGTTCCCGGCTGGCCGCGCAGCAACAGATGGAAGGCCTCCTGG
CGCCGCACCGGCCCAAGGAGCCCGCGTGGTTCCTGGCCACCGTCGGCGTCTCGCCCGACCACCAGGGCAA
GGGTCTGGGCAGCGCCGTCGTGCTCCCCGGAGTGGAGGCGGCCGAGCGCGCCGGGGTGCCCGCCTTCCTG
GAGACCTCCGCGCCCCGCAACCTCCCCTTCTACGAGCGGCTCGGCTTCACCGTCACCGCCGACGTCGAGG
TGCCCGAAGGACCGCGCACCTGGTGCATGACCCGCAAGCCCGGTGCCAGTTAACGAATTCTAGATCTTGA
GACAAATGGCAGTATTCATCCACAATTTTAAAAGAAAAGGGGGGATTGGGGGGTACAGTGCAGGGGAAAG
AATAGTAGACATAATAGCAACAGACATACAAACTAAAGAATTACAAAAACAAATTACAAAAATTCAAAAT
TTTCGGGTTTATTACAGGGACAGCAGAGATCCACTTTGGCGCCGGCTCGAGGCCTGCAGGTGCAAAGATG
GATAAAGTTTTAAACAGAGAGGAATCTTTGCAGCTAATGGACCTTCTAGGTCTTGAAAGGAGTGGGAATT
GGCTCCGGTGCCCGTCAGTGGGCAGAGCGCACATCGCCCACAGTCCCCGAGAAGTTGGGGGGAGGGGTCG
GCAATTGAACCGGTGCCTAGAGAAGGTGGCGCGGGGTAAACTGGGAAAGTGATGTCGTGTACTGGCTCCG
CCTTTTTCCCGAGGGTGGGGGAGAACCGTATATAAGTGCAGTAGTCGCCGTGAACGTTCTTTTTCGCAAC
GGGTTTGCCGCCAGAACACAGGTAAGTGCCGTGTGTGGTTCCCGCGGGCCTGGCCTCTTTACGGGTTATG
GCCCTTGCGTGCCTTGAATTACTTCCACCTGGCTGCAGTACGTGATTCTTGATCCCGAGCTTCGGGTTGG
AAGTGGGTGGGAGAGTTCGAGGCCTTGCGCTTAAGGAGCCCCTTCGCCTCGTGCTTGAGTTGAGGCCTGG
CCTGGGCGCTGGGGCCGCCGCGTGCGAATCTGGTGGCACCTTCGCGCCTGTCTCGCTGCTTTCGATAAGT
CTCTAGCCATTTAAAATTTTTGATGACCTGCTGCGACGCTTTTTTTCTGGCAAGATAGTCTTGTAAATGC
GGGCCAAGATCTGCACACTGGTATTTCGGTTTTTGGGGCCGCGGGCGGCGACGGGGCCCGTGCGTCCCAG
CGCACATGTTCGGCGAGGCGGGGCCTGCGAGCGCGGCCACCGAGAATCGGACGGGGGTAGTCTCAAGCTG
GCCGGCCTGCTCTGGTGCCTGGCCTCGCGCCGCCGTGTATCGCCCCGCCCTGGGCGGCAAGGCTGGCCCG
GTCGGCACCAGTTGCGTGAGCGGAAAGATGGCCGCTTCCCGGCCCTGCTGCAGGGAGCTCAAAATGGAGG
ACGCGGCGCTCGGGAGAGCGGGCGGGTGAGTCACCCACACAAAGGAAAAGGGCCTTTCCGTCCTCAGCCG
TCGCTTCATGTGACTCCACGGAGTACCGGGCGCCGTCCAGGCACCTCGATTAGTTCTCGAGCTTTTGGAG
TACGTCGTCTTTAGGTTGGGGGGAGGGGTTTTATGCGATGGAGTTTCCCCACACTGAGTGGGTGGAGACT
GAAGTTAGGCCAGCTTGGCACTTGATGTAATTCTCCTTGGAATTTGCCCTTTTTGAGTTTGGATCTTGGT
TCATTCTCAAGCCTCAGACAGTGGTTCAAAGTTTTTTTCTTCCATTTCAGGTGTCGTGA
Features (pLannotate 1.2.2; 40 found; start..end, strand, type, name):
     21..38      +  protein_bind   attB1 (fragment): mutant version of attB; core recombination site for the Gateway® BP reaction BP Clonase™
     47..731     +  CDS            HcRed1 (fragment): far-red fluorescent variant of Heteractis crispa chromoprotein mammalian codon-optimized
    738..755     -  protein_bind   attB2 (fragment): mutant version of attB; core recombination site for the Gateway® BP reaction BP Clonase™
    764..805     +  CDS            V5 tag: epitope tag from simian virus 5
    821..874     +  promoter       U6 promoter (fragment): RNA polymerase III promoter for human U6 snRNA
    916..1504    +  misc_feature   WPRE: woodchuck hepatitis virus posttranscriptional regulatory element
   1555..1574    +  misc_feature   cPPT/CTS (fragment): central polypurine tract and central termination sequence of HIV-1
   1576..1809    +  LTR            3' LTR (ΔU3): self-inactivating 3' long terminal repeat (LTR) from HIV-1
   1887..2008    +  polyA_signal   SV40 poly(A) signal: SV40 polyadenylation signal
   2048..2183    +  rep_origin     SV40 ori: SV40 origin of replication
   2204..2222    -  promoter       T7 promoter: promoter for bacteriophage T7 RNA polymerase
   2230..2385    +  CDS            lacZα (fragment): LacZα fragment of β-galactosidase; lacZ fragment
   2390..2818    +  rep_origin     f1 ori (sequence partly withheld): f1 bacteriophage origin of replication; arrow indicates direction of (+) strand synthesis
   2871..2975    +  promoter       AmpR promoter: bla
   2976..3836    +  CDS            AmpR: β-lactamase; bla; confers resistance to ampicillin, carbenicillin, and related antibiotics
   4007..4354    +  rep_origin     ori (fragment): high-copy-number ColE1/pMB1/pBR322/pUC origin of replication
   4355..4565    +  rep_origin     ori (fragment): high-copy-number ColE1/pMB1/pBR322/pUC origin of replication
   4748..4840    +  CDS            lacI (fragment): lac repressor; lacI; The lac repressor binds to the lac operator to inhibit transcription in E. coli. This inhibition can be relieved by adding lactose or isopropyl-β-D-thiogalactopyranoside (IPTG).
   4853..4874    +  protein_bind   CAP binding site: CAP binding activates transcription in the presence of cAMP. E. coli catabolite activator protein
   4889..4919    +  promoter       lac promoter: promoter for the E. coli lac operon
   4927..4943    +  protein_bind   lac operator: The lac repressor binds to the lac operator to inhibit transcription in E. coli. This inhibition can be relieved by adding lactose or isopropyl-β-D-thiogalactopyranoside (IPTG). lac repressor encoded by lacI
   5048..5636    +  rep_origin     ori: high-copy-number ColE1/pMB1/pBR322/pUC origin of replication
   5819..5911    +  CDS            lacI (fragment): lac repressor; lacI; The lac repressor binds to the lac operator to inhibit transcription in E. coli. This inhibition can be relieved by adding lactose or isopropyl-β-D-thiogalactopyranoside (IPTG).
   5924..5945    +  protein_bind   CAP binding site: CAP binding activates transcription in the presence of cAMP. E. coli catabolite activator protein
   5960..5990    +  promoter       lac promoter: promoter for the E. coli lac operon
   5998..6014    +  protein_bind   lac operator: The lac repressor binds to the lac operator to inhibit transcription in E. coli. This inhibition can be relieved by adding lactose or isopropyl-β-D-thiogalactopyranoside (IPTG). lac repressor encoded by lacI
   6059..6077    +  promoter       T3 promoter: promoter for bacteriophage T3 RNA polymerase
   6105..6331    +  promoter       RSV promoter: Rous sarcoma virus enhancer/promoter
   6332..6512    +  LTR            5' LTR (truncated): truncated 5' long terminal repeat (LTR) from HIV-1
   6559..6684    +  misc_feature   HIV-1 Ψ: packaging signal of human immunodeficiency virus type 1
   6668..7031    +  CDS            HIV-1 gag (fragment): gag protein from human immunodeficiency virus 1; gag
   7177..7410    +  misc_feature   RRE: The Rev response element (RRE) of HIV-1 allows for Rev-dependent mRNA export from the nucleus to the cytoplasm.
   7787..7813    +  CDS            Rev (fragment): human immunodeficiency virus 1 (HIV-1) Rev protein; rev; enhances nuclear export of unspliced and incompletely spliced viral mRNAs
   7820..7843    +  promoter       SV40 promoter (fragment): SV40 early promoter
   7844..7915    +  promoter       SV40 promoter (fragment): SV40 enhancer and early promoter
   7939..8074    +  rep_origin     SV40 ori: SV40 origin of replication
   8120..8716    +  CDS            PuroR (fragment): puromycin N-acetyltransferase; pac from Streptomyces; confers resistance to puromycin
   8765..8882    +  misc_feature   cPPT/CTS: central polypurine tract and central termination sequence of HIV-1
   8947..9013    +  CDS            small t antigen (fragment): SV40 (simian virus 40) small t antigen
   9020..10198   +  promoter       EF-1α promoter: strong constitutive promoter for human elongation factor EF-1α
