[The description below was written by a language model from this plasmid's Addgene catalogue record and pLannotate feature annotations shown in this document.]
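Description:
pLX317-hcRED is a third-generation-style, self-inactivating HIV-1 lentiviral expression plasmid built on the pLX317 Gateway destination backbone. It provides constitutive expression of the far-red fluorescent protein HcRed in mammalian cells. In bacteria it is maintained through a high-copy ColE1/pUC-type origin and selected with ampicillin (AmpR, β-lactamase). An f1 origin and lac promoter/operator remnants are also present. The annotated sequence is labelled a partial NGS result, and it shows the origin and the adjacent lac elements twice. This may be an assembly artefact rather than a true duplication.

The viral genome is transcribed from an RSV promoter fused to a truncated 5' LTR. It carries the Ψ packaging signal with a gag fragment, the RRE for Rev-dependent nuclear export, a cPPT/CTS, a WPRE to enhance transcript expression, and a ΔU3 3' LTR that inactivates LTR promoter activity after integration. Within this genome, an SV40 early promoter drives puromycin N-acetyltransferase for selection of transduced cells. The human EF-1α promoter drives the insert. The mammalian codon-optimised HcRed1 coding sequence lies between attB1 and attB2 sites left by Gateway recombination and is followed in the annotation by a C-terminal V5 epitope tag. The catalogue lists the insert species as human, but HcRed1 derives from a chromoprotein of the sea anemone Heteractis crispa.

The stated purpose is simply constitutive lentiviral expression. The record does not say so, but a fluorescent protein in this ORF-expression backbone would typically serve as a neutral control or as a marker of transduction alongside gene-of-interest constructs in the same vector.
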