Addgene plasmid #115440: pLX317-hcRED
Purpose: Constitutive lentiviral expression
Depositing lab: William Hahn. Depositing organization: Dana-Farber Cancer Institute. Publication: An alternative splicing switch in FLNB promotes the mesenchymal cell state in human breast cancer. Li J, Choi PS, Chaffer CL, Labella K, Hwang JH, Giacomelli AO, Kim JW, Ilic N, Doench JG, Ly SH, Dai C, Hagel K, Hong AL, Gjoerup O, Goel S, Ge JY, Root DE, Zhao JJ, Brooks AN, Weinberg RA, Hahn WC. Elife. 2018 Jul 30;7. pii: 37184. doi: 10.7554/eLife.37184. 37184 PubMed 30059005.
Backbone
  Vector backbone: pLX317
  Backbone manufacturer: Broad Institute - Genetic Perturbation Platform
  Vector type: Mammalian Expression, Lentiviral
  Selectable markers: Puromycin
Growth in bacteria
  Bacterial resistance: Ampicillin, 100 μg/mL
  Growth temperature: 37°C
  Growth strain: NEB Stable
  Copy number: High Copy
Gene/Insert
  Gene/Insert name: hcRED
  Species: H. sapiens (human)
  Promoter: EF1a
  Tag / fusion protein: V5 (C terminal on insert)
  Cloning method: Gateway Cloning
  Sequencing primers: 5′ EF1a-F; 3′ WPRE-R
Terms and licenses: Academic/Nonprofit Terms; Industry Terms: Not Available to Industry
How to cite: pLX317-hcRED was a gift from William Hahn (Addgene plasmid # 115440 ; http://n2t.net/addgene:115440 ; RRID:Addgene_115440)
