>Addgene plasmid #115440 | pLX317-hcRED | depositor partial sequence | sequence record 217514 | EF1a-F sequence
TGTCGTGAGGCTAGCATCGATTGATCAACAAGTTTGTACAAAAAAGTTGGCACCATGGTGAGCGGCCTGC
TGAAGGAGAGTATGCGCATCAAGATGTACATGGAGGGCACCGTGAACGGCCACTACTTCAAGTGCGAGGG
CGAGGGCGACGGCAACCCCTTCGCCGGCACCCAGAGCATGAGAATCCACGTGACCGAGGGCGCCCCCCTG
CCCTTCGCCTTCGACATCCTGGCCCCCTGCTGCGAGTACGGCAGCAGGACCTTCGTGCACCACACCGCCG
AGATCCCCGACTTCTTCAAGCAGAGCTTCCCCGAGGGCTTCACCTGGGAGAGAACCACCACCTACGAGGA
CGGCGGCATCCTGACCGCCCACCAGGACACCAGCCTGGAGGGCAACTGCCTGATCTACAAGGTGAAGGTG
CACGGCACCAACTTCCCCGCCGACGGCCCCGTGATGAAGAACAAGAGCGGCGGCTGGGAGCCCAGCACCG
AGGTGGTGTACCCCGAGAACGGCGTGCTGTGCGGCCGGAACGTGATGGCCCTGAAGGTGGGCGACCGGCA
CCTGATCTGCCACCACTACACCAGCTACCGGAGCAAGAAGGCCGTGCGCGCCCTGACCATGCCCGGCTTC
CACTTCACCGACATCCGGCTCCAGATGCTGCGGAAGAAGAAGGACGAGTACTTCGAGCTGTACGAGGCCA
GCGTGGCCCGGTACAGCGACCTG
