>Addgene plasmid #115440 | pLX317-hcRED | depositor partial sequence | sequence record 217515 | WPRE-R sequence
TCTTTCCAAATTTTGTAATCCAGAGGTTGATTGTCGACTTAACGCGTGGGACCTGTACGGTGGTGATAGC
ATCGTCCTTTCCACAAGATATATAAAGCCAAGAAATCGAAATACTTTCAAGTTACGGACTAGTTCATTAC
TACGTAGAATCGAGACCGAGGAGAGGGTTAGGGATAGGCTTACCGATATCAACCACTTTGTACAAGAAAG
TTGGCAAGTTGGCCTTCTCGGGCAGGTCGCTGTACCGGGCCACGCTGGCCTCGTACAGCTCGAAGTACTC
GTCCTTCTTCTTCCGCAGCATCTGGAGCCGGATGTCGGTGAAGTGGAAGCCGGGCATGGTCAGGGCGCGC
ACGGCCTTCTTGCTCCGGTAGCTGGTGTAGTGGTGGCAGATCAGGTGCCGGTCGCCCACCTTCAGGGCCA
TCACGTTCCGGCCGCACAGCACGCCGTTCTCGGGGTACACCACCTCGGTGCTGGGCTCCCAGCCGCCGCT
CTTGTTCTTCATCACGGGGCCGTCGGCGGGGAAGTTGGTGCCGTGCACCTTCACCTTGTAGATCAGGCAG
TTGCCCTCCAGGCTGGTGTCCTGGTGGGCGGTCAGGATGCCGCCGTCCTCGTAGGTGGTGGTTCTCTCCC
AGGTGAAGCCCTCGGGGAAGCTCTGCTTGAAGAAGTCGGGGATCTCGGCGGTGTGGTGCACGAAGGTCCT
GCTGCCGTACTCGCAGCA
